Addgene plasmid #230325: AiP14095 - pAAV-AiE0923m-minBG-SYFP2-P2A-3XFLAG-10aa-H2B-WPRE3-BGHpA (Alias: CN4095)
Purpose: AiE0923m is an enhancer sequence, designed to drive AAV-mediated transgene expression in specific populations of brain cells
Depositing lab: Allen Institute for Brain Science & Boaz Levi. Depositing organization: Allen Institute. Publication: A suite of enhancer AAVs and transgenic mouse lines for genetic access to cortical cell types. Ben-Simon Y, Hooper M, Narayan S, Daigle TL, Dwivedi D, Way SW, Oster A, Stafford DA, Mich JK, Taormina MJ, Martinez RA, Opitz-Araya X, Roth JR, Alexander JR, Allen S, Amster A, Arbuckle J, Ayala A, Baker PM, Bakken TE, Barcelli T, Barta S, Bendrick J, Bertagnolli D, Bielstein C, Bishwakarma P, Bowlus J, Boyer G, Brouner K, Casian B, Casper T, Chakka AB, Chakrabarty R, Chance RK, Chavan S, Clark M, Colbert K, Collman F, Daniel S, Departee M, DiValentin P, Donadio N, Dotson N, Egdorf T, Fliss T, Gabitto M, Garcia J, Gary A, Gasperini M, Gloe J, Goldy J, Gore BB, Graybuck L, Greisman N, Haeseleer F, Halterman C, Haradon Z, Hastings SD, Helback O, Ho W, Hockemeyer D, Huang C, Huff S, Hunker A, Johansen N, Jones D, Juneau Z, Kalmbach B, Kannan M, Khem S, Kussick E, Kutsal R, Larsen R, Lee C, Lee AY, Leibly M, Lenz GH, Li S, Liang E, Lusk N, Madigan Z, Malloy J, Malone J, McCue R, Melchor J, Mollenkopf T, Moosman S, Morin E, Newman D, Ng L, Ngo K, Omstead V, Otto S, Oyama A, Pena N, Pham T, Phillips E, Pom CA, Potekhina L, Ransford S, Ray PL, Rette D, Reynoldson C, Rimorin C, Rocha D, Ruiz A, Sanchez REA, Sawyer L, Sedeno-Cortes A, Sevigny JP, Shapovalova N, Shepard N, Shulga L, Sigler AR, Siverts L, Soliman S, Somasundaram S, Staats B, Stewart K, Szelenyi E, Tieu M, Trader C, Tran A, van Velthoven CTJ, Walker M, Wang Y, Weed N, Wirthlin M, Wood T, Wynalda B, Yao Z, Zhou T, Ariza J, Dee N, Reding M, Ronellenfitch K, Mufti S, Sunkin SM, Smith KA, Esposito L, Waters J, Thyagarajan B, Yao S, Lein ES, Zeng H, Levi BP, Ngai J, Ting JT, Tasic B. Cell. 2025 May 16:S0092-8674(25)00513-6. doi: 10.1016/j.cell.2025.05.002. PubMed 40403729.
Backbone
  Vector backbone: pAAV2
  Vector type: AAV
Growth in bacteria
  Bacterial resistance: Ampicillin, 100 μg/mL
  Growth temperature: 37°C
  Growth strain: NEB Stable
  Copy number: High Copy
Gene/Insert
  Gene/Insert name: SYFP2-P2A-3XFLAG-10aa-H2B
  Species: Synthetic
  Promoter: minBG
  Cloning method: Gibson Cloning
Terms and licenses: Academic/Nonprofit Terms; Industry Terms: Not Available to Industry
How to cite: AiP14095 - pAAV-AiE0923m-minBG-SYFP2-P2A-3XFLAG-10aa-H2B-WPRE3-BGHpA (Alias: CN4095) was a gift from Allen Institute for Brain Science & Boaz Levi (Addgene plasmid # 230325 ; http://n2t.net/addgene:230325 ; RRID:Addgene_230325)
