[The description below was written by a language model from this plasmid's Addgene catalogue record and pLannotate feature annotations shown in this document.]
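Description:
AiP14095 - pAAV-AiE0923m-minBG-SYFP2-P2A-3XFLAG-10aa-H2B-WPRE3-BGHpA (alias CN4095) is an AAV transfer plasmid built on a pAAV2 backbone, roughly 5.4 kb in the sequenced record. It is maintained in E. coli through a high-copy ColE1/pUC-type origin and selected with ampicillin via the β-lactamase gene and its native promoter. An f1 phage origin is also present, along with small pBR322-derived remnants (rop and bom fragments). Short coliphage N15 telL/telR sequences are annotated just outside each end of the viral cassette; the record does not explain their role. AAV2 inverted terminal repeats flank the payload and provide the signals for genome replication and packaging into AAV particles. One ITR is annotated in full, whereas the other is detected only as short fragments.

Between the ITRs, the AiE0923m enhancer is placed upstream of the minimal beta-globin promoter (minBG), so expression depends on the enhancer's activity in particular brain cell populations; which populations is not stated in the record. Neither the enhancer nor minBG is picked up by the automated annotation, but they presumably lie in the unannotated stretch between SYFP2 and the fragmentary ITR. The transcript encodes the yellow fluorescent protein SYFP2, followed by a P2A self-cleaving peptide and then a 3xFLAG-tagged human histone H2B joined through a 10-amino-acid linker. This design should yield a free fluorescent reporter plus a separate epitope-tagged, chromatin-bound nuclear marker. A shortened WPRE (WPRE3) enhances transcript expression, and the bovine growth hormone polyadenylation signal terminates the transcript. The construct belongs to a suite of enhancer AAVs for genetic access to cortical cell types.
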