Features (pLannotate 1.2.2; 20 found; start..end, strand, type, name):
    116..976     -  CDS            AmpR: β-lactamase; bla; confers resistance to ampicillin, carbenicillin, and related antibiotics
    977..1081    -  promoter       AmpR promoter: bla
   1176..1211    +  CDS            rop (fragment): Rop protein, which maintains plasmids at low copy number; rop
   1313..1362    +  misc_feature   bom (fragment): basis of mobility region from pBR322
   1363..1818    -  rep_origin     f1 ori (sequence partly withheld): f1 bacteriophage origin of replication; arrow indicates direction of (+) strand synthesis
   1837..1886    +  misc_feature   bom (fragment): basis of mobility region from pBR322
   1887..1914    -  misc_feature   telL: telL; telomeric sequence from coliphage N15
   1915..1942    -  misc_feature   telR: telR; telomeric sequence from coliphage N15
   1949..2089    -  repeat_region  AAV2 ITR: inverted terminal repeat of adeno-associated virus serotype 2 inverted
   2207..2318    -  polyA_signal   bGH poly(A) signal: bovine growth hormone polyadenylation signal
   2335..2415    -  misc_feature   WPRE (fragment): woodchuck hepatitis virus posttranscriptional regulatory element
   2421..2578    -  misc_feature   WPRE (fragment): woodchuck hepatitis virus posttranscriptional regulatory element
   2612..2989    -  CDS            H2B: human histone H2B; HIST1H2BJ
   3020..3085    -  CDS            3xFLAG: three tandem FLAG® epitope tags, followed by an enterokinase cleavage site
   3164..3880    -  CDS            SYFP2: SYFP2 is a basic (constitutively fluorescent) yellow fluorescent protein published in 2006, derived from Aequorea victoria. It is reported to be a very rapidly-maturing monomer with moderate acid sensitivity.
   4573..4600    -  repeat_region  AAV2 ITR (fragment): inverted terminal repeat of adeno-associated virus serotype 2 inverted
   4629..4656    -  repeat_region  AAV2 ITR (fragment): inverted terminal repeat of adeno-associated virus serotype 2 inverted
   4674..4701    -  misc_feature   telL: telL; telomeric sequence from coliphage N15
   4702..4729    -  misc_feature   telR: telR; telomeric sequence from coliphage N15
   4786..5374    -  rep_origin     ori: high-copy-number ColE1/pMB1/pBR322/pUC origin of replication
>Addgene plasmid #230325 | AiP14095 - pAAV-AiE0923m-minBG-SYFP2-P2A-3XFLAG-10aa-H2B-WPRE3-BGHpA (Alias: CN4095) | addgene full sequence | sequence record 470750 | Addgene NGS Result
GTTAAGGGATTTTGGTCATGAGATTATCAAAAAGGATCTTCACCTAGATCCTTTTAAATTAAAAATGAAG
TTTTAAATCAATCTAAAGTATATATGAGTAAACTTGGTCTGACAGTTACCAATGCTTAATCAGTGAGGCA
CCTATCTCAGCGATCTGTCTATTTCGTTCATCCATAGTTGCCTGACTCCCCGTCGTGTAGATAACTACGA
TACGGGAGGGCTTACCATCTGGCCCCAGTGCTGCAATGATACCGCGAGACCCACGCTCACCGGCTCCAGA
TTTATCAGCAATAAACCAGCCAGCCGGAAGGGCCGAGCGCAGAAGTGGTCCTGCAACTTTATCCGCCTCC
ATCCAGTCTATTAATTGTTGCCGGGAAGCTAGAGTAAGTAGTTCGCCAGTTAATAGTTTGCGCAACGTTG
TTGCCATTGCTACAGGCATCGTGGTGTCACGCTCGTCGTTTGGTATGGCTTCATTCAGCTCCGGTTCCCA
ACGATCAAGGCGAGTTACATGATCCCCCATGTTGTGCAAAAAAGCGGTTAGCTCCTTCGGTCCTCCGATC
GTTGTCAGAAGTAAGTTGGCCGCAGTGTTATCACTCATGGTTATGGCAGCACTGCATAATTCTCTTACTG
TCATGCCATCCGTAAGATGCTTTTCTGTGACTGGTGAGTACTCAACCAAGTCATTCTGAGAATAGTGTAT
GCGGCGACCGAGTTGCTCTTGCCCGGCGTCAATACGGGATAATACCGCGCCACATAGCAGAACTTTAAAA
GTGCTCATCATTGGAAAACGTTCTTCGGGGCGAAAACTCTCAAGGATCTTACCGCTGTTGAGATCCAGTT
CGATGTAACCCACTCGTGCACCCAACTGATCTTCAGCATCTTTTACTTTCACCAGCGTTTCTGGGTGAGC
AAAAACAGGAAGGCAAAATGCCGCAAAAAAGGGAATAAGGGCGACACGGAAATGTTGAATACTCATACTC
TTCCTTTTTCAATATTATTGAAGCATTTATCAGGGTTATTGTCTCATGAGCGGATACATATTTGAATGTA
TTTAGAAAAATAAACAAATAGGGGTTCCGCGCACATTTCCCCGAAAAGTGCCACCTGACGTCTAAGAAAC
CATTATTATCATGACATTAACCTATAAAAATAGGCGTATCACGAGGCCCTTTCGTCTCGCGCGTTTCGGT
GATGACGGTGAAAACCTCTGACACATGCAGCTCCCGGAGACGGTCACAGCTTGTCTGTAAGCGGATGCCG
GGAGCAGACAAGCCCGTCAGGGCGCGTCAGCGGGTGTTGGCGGGTGTCGGGGCTGGCTTAACTATGCGGC
ATCAGAGCAGATTGTACTGAGAGTGCACCATAAAATTGTAAACGTTAATATTTTGTTAAAATTCGCGTTA
AATTTTTGTTAAATCAGCTCATTTTTTAACCAATAGACCGAAATCGGCAAAATCCCTTATAAATCAAAAG
AATAGCCCGAGATAGAGT
[37 nt withheld, positions 1489-1525]
AAAGAACGTGGACTCCAACGTCAAAGG
[141 nt withheld, positions 1553-1693]
G
[46 nt withheld, positions 1695-1740]
A
[95 nt withheld, positions 1742-1836]
TATGCGGTGTGAAATACCGCACAGATGCGTAAGGAGAAAATACCGCATCATATCAGCACACAATAGTCCA
TTATACGCGCGTATAATGGGCAATTGTGTGCTGATAGGCGCCCCTGCAGGCAGCTGCGCGCTCGCTCGCT
CACTGAGGCCGCCCGGGCAAAGCCCGGGCGTCGGGCGACCTTTGGTCGCCCGGCCTCAGTGAGCGAGCGA
GCGCGCAGAGAGGGAGTGGCCAACTCCATCACTAGGGGTTCCTGCGGCCGCTCGGTCCGCACGTGAGATC
TCATGCCTGCTATTGTCTTCCCAATCCTCCCCCTTGCTGTCCTGCCCCACCCCACCCCCCAGAATAGAAT
GACACCTACTCAGACAATGCGATGCAATTTCCTCATTTTATTAGGAAAGGACAGTGGGAGTGGCACCTTC
CAGGGTCAAGGAAGGCACGGGGGAGGGGCAAACAACAGATGGCTGGCAACTAGAAGGCACAGTCGAAGAT
CTCTCGAGCCACGGAATTGTCAGTGCCCAACAGCCGAGCCCCTGTCCAGCAGCGGGCAAGGCAGGCGGCG
ATGAGTTCCGCCGTGGCAAGAACTAACCAGGATTTATACAAGGAGGAGAAAATGAAAGCCATACGGGAAG
CAATAGCATGATACAAAGGCATTAAAGCAGCGTATCCACATAGCGTAAAAGGAGCAACATAGTTAAGAAT
ACCAGTCAATCTTTCACAAATTTTGTAATCCAGAGGTTGATTATGATATCGAATTCGCGGCCGCGGCGCG
CCTCATTACTTAGCGCTGGTGTACTTGGTGATGGCCTTAGTACCCTCGGACACGGCGTGCTTGGCCAACT
CCCCAGGCAGCAGCAGGCGCACGGCCGTCTGGATCTCCCTGGAGGTGATGGTCGAGCGCTTGTTGTAATG
CGCCAGGCGGGAAGCCTCACCTGCGATGCGCTCGAAAATGTCGTTCACAAACGAGTTCATGATGCCCATG
GCCTTGGACGAAATGCCGGTGTCAGGGTGGACCTGCTTCAGAACCTTATACACATAGATGGAATAGCTCT
CCTTGCGGCTGCGCTTGCGCTTCTTGCCGCCTTTCTTCTGCGCCTTAGTCACCGCCTTCTTGGAGCCCTT
TTTCGGGGCGGGAGCAGACTTCGCTGGCTCTGGGCCTCCGGAGCCTCCAGATCTGAGTCCGGACTTGTCA
TCGTCATCCTTGTAATCGATGTCATGATCTTTATAATCTCCGTCATGGTCTTTGTAGTCTCCACTAGCAC
CAGGCCCTGGATTCTCCTCTACATCCCCTGCCTGTTTCAACAGTGAGAAGTTGGTAGCACCAGAGCCCTT
GTACAGCTCGTCCATGCCGAGAGTGATCCCGGCGGCGGTCACGAACTCCAGCAGGACCATGTGATCGCGC
TTCTCGTTGGGGTCTTTGCTCAGCTTGGACTGGTAGCTCAGGTAGTGGTTGTCGGGCAGCAGCACGGGGC
CGTCGCCGATGGGGGTGTTCTGCTGGTAGTGGTCGGCGAGCTGCACGCCGCCGTCCTCGATGTTGTGGCG
GATCTTGAAGTTGGCCTTGATGCCGTTCTTCTGCTTGTCGGCGGTGATATAGACGTTGTGGCTGTTGTAG
TTGTACTCCAGCTTGTGCCCCAGGATGTTGCCGTCCTCCTTGAAGTCGATGCCCTTCAGCTCGATGCGGT
TCACCAGGGTGTCGCCCTCGAACTTCACCTCGGCGCGGGTCTTGTAGTTGCCGTCGTCTTTGAAGAAGAT
GGTGCGCTCCTGGACGTAGCCTTCGGGCATGGCGGACTTGAAGAAGTCGTGCTGCTTCATGTGGTCGGGG
TAGCGGGCGAAGCACTGCACGCCGTAGCCCAGGGTGGTCACGAGGGTGGGCCAGGGCACGGGCAGCTTGC
CGGTGGTGCAGATCAGCTTCAGGGTCAGCTTGCCGTAGGTGGCATCGCCCTCGCCCTCGCCGGACACGCT
GAACTTGTGGCCGTTGACATCGCCGTCCAGCTCGACCAGGATGGGCACCACCCCGGTGAACAGCTCCTCG
CCCTTGGAGACCATGGTGGCGACCGGTAGCGCTAGCTTCGAAAGATCTGGATCCCAGAAGCAAATGTAAG
CAATAGATGGCTCTGCCCTGACTTTTATGCCCAGCCCGAGCTCCATTCTCAAATCTCTTTTAGTGGGAGG
AGGGGGATCTATTATATGAAAGTATACATTCTAACTTCTTGTAAGCTGTGGAGAAAGAATGAGAGAAGGA
AAGGAAAAAGGAAACAAAAATTTGAGTTTCTATGAAATGGGAGAATTCTGTTACATGTGACTAACTTAAT
TCTTAACTTCTTTAACTACTATGTGAAGTAAATGCTGCCTTAGCTGTGAATATATATATATAAAAGTGTT
GCCCTTTAACACAGTCTGTATTTAGAAGAGCTGAAATTCAATTCCTGAGTCATATGGATTTCAAACTTTC
AACCTTCCACTTCATAAGAATGAAACATCAAAAGAGAAAAATTGAAACTTGTCTTCCAGTGCCATGCCTT
TGGGCATAAAATAATAAAATATGACTAAGAAATAGAGCTACATGCAAGTGGGGTGACAACAGATTCAACC
CATAATTGATCTTTTTCTAAAACACACACACACACACACACACACACACACACACACACACACACACACA
CACCTATTTTATTTGAAATGTTAACTCACGCGTGCGGCCGCAGGAACCCCTAGTGATGGAGTTGGCCACT
CCCTCTCTGCGCGCTCGCTCGCTCACTGAGGCCGGGCGACCAAAGGTCGCCCGACGCCCGGGCGGCCTCA
GTGAGCGAGCGAGCGCGCAGCTGCCTGCAGGACATGTTATCAGCACACAATAGTCCATTATACGCGCGTA
TAATGGGCAATTGTGTGCTGATATGAGCAAAAGGCCAGCAAAAGGCCAGGAACCGTAAAAAGGCCGCGTT
GCTGGCGTTTTTCCATAGGCTCCGCCCCCCTGACGAGCATCACAAAAATCGACGCTCAAGTCAGAGGTGG
CGAAACCCGACAGGACTATAAAGATACCAGGCGTTTCCCCCTGGAAGCTCCCTCGTGCGCTCTCCTGTTC
CGACCCTGCCGCTTACCGGATACCTGTCCGCCTTTCTCCCTTCGGGAAGCGTGGCGCTTTCTCATAGCTC
ACGCTGTAGGTATCTCAGTTCGGTGTAGGTCGTTCGCTCCAAGCTGGGCTGTGTGCACGAACCCCCCGTT
CAGCCCGACCGCTGCGCCTTATCCGGTAACTATCGTCTTGAGTCCAACCCGGTAAGACACGACTTATCGC
CACTGGCAGCAGCCACTGGTAACAGGATTAGCAGAGCGAGGTATGTAGGCGGTGCTACAGAGTTCTTGAA
GTGGTGGCCTAACTACGGCTACACTAGAAGAACAGTATTTGGTATCTGCGCTCTGCTGAAGCCAGTTACC
TTCGGAAAAAGAGTTGGTAGCTCTTGATCCGGCAAACAAACCACCGCTGGTAGCGGTGGTTTTTTTGTTT
GCAAGCAGCAGATTACGCGCAGAAAAAAAGGATCTCAAGAAGATCCTTTGATCTTTTCTACGGGGTCTGA
CGCTCAGTGGAACGAAAACTCAC
